>Addgene plasmid #46774 | BDD FVIII H4 | depositor full sequence | sequence record 66260 | BDD FVIII H4 sequence 9404 bps
TACGACTCACTATAGGGAGACCCAAGCTGGCTAGTTAAGCTTCGCGACGTACGGCCGCCACCATGCAAAT
AGAGCTCTCCACCTGCTTCTTTCTGTGCCTTTTGCGATTCTGCTTTAGTGCCACCAGAAGATACTACCTG
GGTGCAGTGGAACTGTCATGGGACTATATGCAAAGTGATCTCGGTGAGCTGCCTGTGGACGCAAGATTTC
CTCCTAGAGTGCCAAAATCTTTTCCATTCAACACCTCAGTCGTGTACAAAAAGACTCTGTTTGTAGAATT
CACGGATCACCTTTTCAACATCGCTAAGCCAAGGCCACCCTGGATGGGTCTGCTAGGTCCTACCATCCAG
GCTGAGGTTTATGATACAGTGGTCATTACACTTAAGAACATGGCTTCCCATCCTGTCAGTCTTCATGCTG
TTGGTGTATCCTACTGGAAAGCTTCTGAGGGAGCTGAATATGATGATCAGACCAGTCAAAGGGAGAAAGA
AGATGATAAAGTCTTCCCTGGTGGAAGCCATACATATGTCTGGCAGGTCCTGAAAGAGAATGGTCCAATG
GCCTCTGACCCACTGTGCCTTACCTACTCATATCTTTCTCATGTGGACCTGGTAAAAGACTTGAATTCAG
GCCTCATTGGAGCCCTACTAGTATGTAGAGAAGGGAGTCTGGCCAAGGAAAAGACACAGACCTTGCACAA
ATTTATACTACTTTTTGCTGTATTTGATGAAGGGAAAAGTTGGCACTCAGAAACAAAGAACTCCTTGATG
CAGGATAGGGATGCTGCATCTGCTCGGGCCTGGCCTAAAATGCACACAGTCAATGGTTATGTAAACAGGT
CTCTGCCAGGTCTGATTGGATGCCACAGGAAATCAGTCTATTGGCATGTGATTGGAATGGGCACCACTCC
TGAAGTGCACTCAATATTCCTCGAAGGTCACACATTTCTTGTGAGGAACCATCGCCAGGCGTCCTTGGAA
ATCTCGCCAATAACTTTCCTTACTGCTCAAACACTCTTGATGGACCTTGGACAGTTTCTACTGTTTTGTC
ATATCTCTTCCCACCAACATGATGGCATGGAAGCTTATGTCAAAGTAGACAGCTGTCCAGAGGAACCCCA
ACTACGAATGAAAAATAATGAAGAAGCGGAAGACTATGATGATGATCTTACTGATTCTGAAATGGATGTG
GTCAGGTTTGATGATGACAACTCTCCTTCCTTTATCCAAATTCGCTCAGTTGCCAAGAAGCATCCTAAAA
CTTGGGTACATTACATTGCTGCTGAAGAGGAGGACTGGGACTATGCTCCCTTAGTCCTCGCCCCCGATGA
CAGAAGTTATAAAAGTCAATATTTGAACAATGGCCCTCAGCGGATTGGTAGGAAGTACAAAAAAGTCCGA
TTTATGGCATACACAGATGAAACCTTTAAGACTCGTGAAGCTATTCAGCATGAATCAGGAATCTTGGGAC
CTTTACTTTATGGGGAAGTTGGAGACACACTGTTGATTATATTTAAGAATCAAGCAAGCAGACCATATAA
CATCTACCCTCACGGAATCACTGATGTCCATCCTTTGTATTCAAGGAGATTACCAAAAGGTGTAAAACAT
TTGAAGGATTTTCCAATTCTGCCAGGAGAAATATTCAAATATAAATGGACAGTGACTGTAGAAGATGGGC
CAACTAAATCAGATCCTCGGTGCCTGACCCGCTATTACTCTAGTTTCGTTAATATGGAGAGAGATCTAGC
TTCAGGACTCATTGGCCCTCTCCTCATCTGCTACAAAGAATCTGTAGATCAAAGAGGAAACCAGATAATG
TCAGACAAGAGGAATGTCATCCTGTTTTCTGTATTTGATGAGAACCGAAGCTGGTACCTCACAGAGAATA
TACAACGCTTTCTCCCCAATCCAGCTGGAGTGCAGCTTGAGGATCCAGAGTTCCAAGCCTCCAACATCAT
GCACAGCATCAATGGCTATGTTTTTGATAGTTTGCAGTTGTCAGTTTGTTTGCATGAGGTGGCATACTGG
TACATTCTAAGCATTGGAGCACAGACTGACTTCCTTTCTGTCTTCTTCTCTGGATATACCTTCAAACACA
AAATGGTCTATGAAGACACACTCACCCTATTCCCATTCTCAGGAGAAACTGTCTTCATGTCGATGGAAAA
CCCAGGTCTATGGATTCTGGGGTGCCACAACTCAGACTTTCGGAACAGAGGCATGACCGCCTTACTGAAG
GTTTCTAGTTGTGACAAGAACACTGGTGATTATTACGAGGACAGTTATGAAGATATTTCAGCATACTTGC
TGAGTAAAAACAATGCCATTGAACCAAGAAGCTTCTCTCAAAACCCACCAGTCTTGAAACGCCATCAACG
GGAAATAACTCGTACTACTCTTCAGTCAGATCAAGAGGAAATTGACTATGATGATACCATATCAGTTGAA
ATGAAGAAGGAAGATTTTGACATTTATGATGAGGATGAAAATCAGAGCCCCCGCAGCTTTCAAAAGAAAA
CACGACACTATTTTATTGCTGCAGTGGAGAGGCTCTGGGATTATGGGATGAGTAGCTCCCCACATGTTCT
AAGAAACAGGGCTCAGAGTGGCAGTGTCCCTCAGTTCAAGAAAGTTGTTTTCCAGGAATTTACTGATGGC
TCCTTTACTCAGCCCTTATACCGTGGAGAACTAAATGAACATTTGGGACTCCTGGGGCCATATATAAGAG
CAGAAGTTGAAGATAATATCATGGTAACTTTCAGAAATCAGGCCTCTCGTCCCTATTCCTTCTATTCTAG
CCTTATTTCTTATGAGGAAGATCAGAGGCAAGGAGCAGAACCTAGAAAAAACTTTGTCAAGCCTAATGAA
ACCAAAACTTACTTTTGGAAAGTGCAACATCATATGGCACCCACTAAAGATGAGTTTGACTGCAAAGCCT
GGGCTTATTTCTCTGATGTTGACCTGGAAAAAGATGTGCACTCAGGCCTGATTGGACCCCTTCTGGTCTG
CCACACTAACACACTGAACCCTGCTCATGGGAGACAAGTGACAGTACAGGAATTTGCTCTGTTTTTCACC
ATCTTTGATGAGACCAAAAGCTGGTACTTCACTGAAAATATGGAAAGAAACTGCAGGGCTCCCTGCAATA
TCCAGATGGAAGATCCCACTTTTAAAGAGAATTATCGCTTCCATGCAATCAATGGCTACATAATGGATAC
ACTACCTGGCTTAGTAATGGCTCAGGATCAAAGGATTCGATGGTATCTGCTCAGCATGGGCAGCAATGAA
AACATCCATTCTATTCATTTCAGTGGACATGTGTTCACTGTACGAAAAAAAGAGGAGTATAAAATGGCAC
TGTACAATCTCTATCCAGGTGTTTTTGAGACAGTGGAAATGTTACCATCCAAAGCTGGAATTTGGCGGGT
GGAATGCCTTATTGGCGAGCATCTACATGCTGGGATGAGCACACTTTTTCTGGTGTACAGCAATAAGTGT
CAGACTCCCCTGGGAATGGCTTCTGGACACATTAGAGATTTTCAGATTACAGCTTCAGGACAATATGGAC
AGTGGGCCCCAAAGCTGGCCAGACTTCATTATTCCGGATCAATCAATGCCTGGAGCACCAAGGAGCCCTT
TTCTTGGATCAAGGTGGATCTGTTGGCACCAATGATTATTCACGGCATCAAGACCCAGGGTGCCCGTCAG
AAGTTCTCCAGCCTCTACATCTCTCAGTTTATCATCATGTATAGTCTTGATGGGAAGAAGTGGCAGACTT
ATCGAGGAAATTCCACTGGAACCTTAATGGTCTTCTTTGGCAATGTGGATTCATCTGGGATAAAACACAA
TATTTTTAACCCTCCAATTATTGCTCGATACATCCGTTTGCACCCAACTCATTATAGCATTCGCAGCACT
CTTCGCATGGAGTTGATGGGCTGTGATTTAAATAGTTGCAGCATGCCATTGGGAATGGAGAGTAAAGCAA
TATCAGATGCACAGATTACTGCTTCATCCTACTTTACCAATATGTTTGCCACCTGGTCTCCTTCAAAAGC
TCGACTTCACCTCCAAGGGAGGAGTAATGCCTGGAGACCTCAGGTGAATAATCCAAAAGAGTGGCTGCAA
GTGGACTTCCAGAAGACAATGAAAGTCACAGGAGTAACTACTCAGGGAGTAAAATCTCTGCTTACCAGCA
TGTATGTGAAGGAGTTCCTCATCTCCAGCAGTCAAGATGGCCATCAGTGGACTCTCTTTTTTCAGAATGG
CAAAGTAAAGGTTTTTCAGGGAAATCAAGACTCCTTCACACCTGTGGTGAACTCTCTAGACCCACCGTTA
CTGACTCGCTACCTTCGAATTCACCCCCAGAGTTGGGTGCACCAGATTGCCCTGAGGATGGAGGTTCTGG
GCTGCGAGGCACAGGACCTCTACTGAGCGGCCGCTCGAGGTCACCCATTCGAACAAAAACTCATCTCAGA
AGAGGATCTGAATATGCATACCGGTCATCATCACCATCACCATTGAGTTTAAACCCGCTGATCAGCCTCG
ACTGTGCCTTCTAGTTGCCAGCCATCTGTTGTTTGCCCCTCCCCCGTGCCTTCCTTGACCCTGGAAGGTG
CCACTCCCACTGTCCTTTCCTAATAAAATGAGGAAATTGCATCGCATTGTCTGAGTAGGTGTCATTCTAT
TCTGGGGGGTGGGGTGGGGCAGGACAGCAAGGGGGAGGATTGGGAAGACAATAGCAGGCATGCTGGGGAT
GCGGTGGGCTCTATGGCTTCTGAGGCGGAAAGAACCAGCTGGGGCTCTAGGGGGTATCCCC
[124 nt withheld, positions 4822-4945]
C
[32 nt withheld, positions 4947-4978]
CA
[57 nt withheld, positions 4981-5037]
A
[49 nt withheld, positions 5039-5087]
CCTTTGACGTTGGAGTCCACGTTCTTT
[37 nt withheld, positions 5115-5151]
ACCCTATCTCGGTCTATTCTTTTGATTTATAAGGGATTTTGGGGATTTCGGCCTATTGGTTAAAAAATGA
GCTGATTTAACAAAAATTTAACGCGAATTAATTCTGTGGAATGTGTGTCAGTTAGGGTGTGGAAAGTCCC
CAGGCTCCCCAGGCAGGCAGAAGTATGCAAAGCATGCATCTCAATTAGTCAGCAACCAGGTGTGGAAAGT
CCCCAGGCTCCCCAGCAGGCAGAAGTATGCAAAGCATGCATCTCAATTAGTCAGCAACCATAGTCCCGCC
CCTAACTCCGCCCATCCCGCCCCTAACTCCGCCCAGTTCCGCCCATTCTCCGCCCCATGGCTGACTAATT
TTTTTTATTTATGCAGAGGCCGAGGCCGCCTCTGCCTCTGAGCTATTCCAGAAGTAGTGAGGAGGCTTTT
TTGGAGGCCTAGGCTTTTGCAAAAAGCTCCCGGGAGCTTGTATATCCATTTTCGGATCTGATCAGCACGT
GTTGACAATTAATCATCGGCATAGTATATCGGCATAGTATAATACGACAAGGTGAGGAACTAAACCATGG
CCAAGTTGACCAGTGCCGTTCCGGTGCTCACCGCGCGCGACGTCGCCGGAGCGGTCGAGTTCTGGACCGA
CCGGCTCGGGTTCTCCCGGGACTTCGTGGAGGACGACTTCGCCGGTGTGGTCCGGGACGACGTGACCCTG
TTCATCAGCGCGGTCCAGGACCAGGTGGTGCCGGACAACACCCTGGCCTGGGTGTGGGTGCGCGGCCTGG
ACGAGCTGTACGCCGAGTGGTCGGAGGTCGTGTCCACGAACTTCCGGGACGCCTCCGGGCCGGCCATGAC
CGAGATCGGCGAGCAGCCGTGGGGGCGGGAGTTCGCCCTGCGCGACCCGGCCGGCAACTGCGTGCACTTC
GTGGCCGAGGAGCAGGACTGACACGTGCTACGAGATTTCGATTCCACCGCCGCCTTCTATGAAAGGTTGG
GCTTCGGAATCGTTTTCCGGGACGCCGGCTGGATGATCCTCCAGCGCGGGGATCTCATGCTGGAGTTCTT
CGCCCACCCCAACTTGTTTATTGCAGCTTATAATGGTTACAAATAAAGCAATAGCATCACAAATTTCACA
AATAAAGCATTTTTTTCACTGCATTCTAGTTGTGGTTTGTCCAAACTCATCAATGTATCTTATCATGTCT
GTATACCGTCGACCTCTAGCTAGAGCTTGGCGTAATCATGGTCATAGCTGTTTCCTGTGTGAAATTGTTA
TCCGCTCACAATTCCACACAACATACGAGCCGGAAGCATAAAGTGTAAAGCCTGGGGTGCCTAATGAGTG
AGCTAACTCACATTAATTGCGTTGCGCTCACTGCCCGCTTTCCAGTCGGGAAACCTGTCGTGCCAGCTGC
ATTAATGAATCGGCCAACGCGCGGGGAGAGGCGGTTTGCGTATTGGGCGCTCTTCCGCTTCCTCGCTCAC
TGACTCGCTGCGCTCGGTCGTTCGGCTGCGGCGAGCGGTATCAGCTCACTCAAAGGCGGTAATACGGTTA
TCCACAGAATCAGGGGATAACGCAGGAAAGAACATGTGAGCAAAAGGCCAGCAAAAGGCCAGGAACCGTA
AAAAGGCCGCGTTGCTGGCGTTTTTCCATAGGCTCCGCCCCCCTGACGAGCATCACAAAAATCGACGCTC
AAGTCAGAGGTGGCGAAACCCGACAGGACTATAAAGATACCAGGCGTTTCCCCCTGGAAGCTCCCTCGTG
CGCTCTCCTGTTCCGACCCTGCCGCTTACCGGATACCTGTCCGCCTTTCTCCCTTCGGGAAGCGTGGCGC
TTTCTCAATGCTCACGCTGTAGGTATCTCAGTTCGGTGTAGGTCGTTCGCTCCAAGCTGGGCTGTGTGCA
CGAACCCCCCGTTCAGCCCGACCGCTGCGCCTTATCCGGTAACTATCGTCTTGAGTCCAACCCGGTAAGA
CACGACTTATCGCCACTGGCAGCAGCCACTGGTAACAGGATTAGCAGAGCGAGGTATGTAGGCGGTGCTA
CAGAGTTCTTGAAGTGGTGGCCTAACTACGGCTACACTAGAAGGACAGTATTTGGTATCTGCGCTCTGCT
GAAGCCAGTTACCTTCGGAAAAAGAGTTGGTAGCTCTTGATCCGGCAAACAAACCACCGCTGGTAGCGGT
GGTTTTTTTGTTTGCAAGCAGCAGATTACGCGCAGAAAAAAAGGATCTCAAGAAGATCCTTTGATCTTTT
CTACGGGGTCTGACGCTCAGTGGAACGAAAACTCACGTTAAGGGATTTTGGTCATGAGATTATCAAAAAG
GATCTTCACCTAGATCCTTTTAAATTAAAAATGAAGTTTTAAATCAATCTAAAGTATATATGAGTAAACT
TGGTCTGACAGTTACCAATGCTTAATCAGTGAGGCACCTATCTCAGCGATCTGTCTATTTCGTTCATCCA
TAGTTGCCTGACTCCCCGTCGTGTAGATAACTACGATACGGGAGGGCTTACCATCTGGCCCCAGTGCTGC
AATGATACCGCGAGACCCACGCTCACCGGCTCCAGATTTATCAGCAATAAACCAGCCAGCCGGAAGGGCC
GAGCGCAGAAGTGGTCCTGCAACTTTATCCGCCTCCATCCAGTCTATTAATTGTTGCCGGGAAGCTAGAG
TAAGTAGTTCGCCAGTTAATAGTTTGCGCAACGTTGTTGCCATTGCTACAGGCATCGTGGTGTCACGCTC
GTCGTTTGGTATGGCTTCATTCAGCTCCGGTTCCCAACGATCAAGGCGAGTTACATGATCCCCCATGTTG
TGCAAAAAAGCGGTTAGCTCCTTCGGTCCTCCGATCGTTGTCAGAAGTAAGTTGGCCGCAGTGTTATCAC
TCATGGTTATGGCAGCACTGCATAATTCTCTTACTGTCATGCCATCCGTAAGATGCTTTTCTGTGACTGG
TGAGTACTCAACCAAGTCATTCTGAGAATAGTGTATGCGGCGACCGAGTTGCTCTTGCCCGGCGTCAATA
CGGGATAATACCGCGCCACATAGCAGAACTTTAAAAGTGCTCATCATTGGAAAACGTTCTTCGGGGCGAA
AACTCTCAAGGATCTTACCGCTGTTGAGATCCAGTTCGATGTAACCCACTCGTGCACCCAACTGATCTTC
AGCATCTTTTACTTTCACCAGCGTTTCTGGGTGAGCAAAAACAGGAAGGCAAAATGCCGCAAAAAAGGGA
ATAAGGGCGACACGGAAATGTTGAATACTCATACTCTTCCTTTTTCAATATTATTGAAGCATTTATCAGG
GTTATTGTCTCATGAGCGGATACATATTTGAATGTATTTAGAAAAATAAACAAATAGGGGTTCCGCGCAC
ATTTCCCCGAAAAGTGCCACCTGACGTCGACGGATCGGGAGATCTCCCGATCCCCTATGGTCGACTCTCA
GTACAATCTGCTCTGATGCCGCATAGTTAAGCCAGTATCTGCTCCCTGCTTGTGTGTTGGAGGTCGCTGA
GTAGTGCGCGAGCAAAATTTAAGCTACAACAAGGCAAGGCTTGACCGACAATTGCATGAAGAATCTGCTT
AGGGTTAGGCGTTTTGCGCTGCTTCGCGATGTACGGGCCAGATATACGCGTTGACATTGATTATTGACTA
GTTATTAATAGTAATCAATTACGGGGTCATTAGTTCATAGCCCATATATGGAGTTCCGCGTTACATAACT
TACGGTAAATGGCCCGCCTGGCTGACCGCCCAACGACCCCCGCCCATTGACGTCAATAATGACGTATGTT
CCCATAGTAACGCCAATAGGGACTTTCCATTGACGTCAATGGGTGGACTATTTACGGTAAACTGCCCACT
TGGCAGTACATCAAGTGTATCATATGCCAAGTACGCCCCCTATTGACGTCAATGACGGTAAATGGCCCGC
CTGGCATTATGCCCAGTACATGACCTTATGGGACTTTCCTACTTGGCAGTACATCTACGTATTAGTCATC
GCTATTACCATGGTGATGCGGTTTTGGCAGTACATCAATGGGCGTGGATAGCGGTTTGACTCACGGGGAT
TTCCAAGTCTCCACCCCATTGACGTCAATGGGAGTTTGTTTTGGCACCAAAATCAACGGGACTTTCCAAA
ATGTCGTAACAACTCCGCCCCATTGACGCAAATGGGCGGTAGGCGTGTACGGTGGGAGGTCTATATAAGC
AGAGCTCTCTGGCTAACTAGAGAACCCACTGCTTACTGGCTTATCGAAATTAA
Features (pLannotate 1.2.2; 21 found; start..end, strand, type, name):
     63..4433    +  CDS            F8 (fragment): FA8_PIG - Also known as CF8. Experimental evidence at protein level: Swiss-Prot protein existence level 1. Factor VIII, along with calcium and phospholipid, acts as a cofactor for factor IXa when it converts factor X to the activated form, factor Xa. From Sus scrofa (Pig).
   4552..4776    +  polyA_signal   bGH poly(A) signal: bovine growth hormone polyadenylation signal
   4780..4801    +  promoter       SV40 promoter (fragment): SV40 enhancer and early promoter
   4822..5250    +  rep_origin     f1 ori (sequence partly withheld): f1 bacteriophage origin of replication; arrow indicates direction of (+) strand synthesis
   5264..5594    +  promoter       SV40 promoter: SV40 enhancer and early promoter
   5642..5689    +  promoter       EM7 promoter: synthetic bacterial promoter&nbsp
   5708..6082    +  CDS            BleoR: antibiotic-binding protein; Sh ble from Streptoalloteichus hindustanus; confers resistance to bleomycin, phleomycin, and Zeocin™
   6092..6217    +  CDS            ble (fragment): BLE_KLEPN - Experimental evidence at protein level: Swiss-Prot protein existence level 1. Binding protein with a strong affinity to the bleomycin family of antibiotics. Binds to CL990; an antimitotic-antibiotic compound. From Klebsiella pneumoniae.
   6212..6333    +  polyA_signal   SV40 poly(A) signal: SV40 polyadenylation signal
   6406..6422    -  protein_bind   lac operator: The lac repressor binds to the lac operator to inhibit transcription in E. coli. This inhibition can be relieved by adding lactose or isopropyl-β-D-thiogalactopyranoside (IPTG). lac repressor encoded by lacI
   6430..6460    -  promoter       lac promoter: promoter for the E. coli lac operon
   6475..6496    -  protein_bind   CAP binding site: CAP binding activates transcription in the presence of cAMP. E. coli catabolite activator protein
   6509..6601    -  CDS            lacI (fragment): lac repressor; lacI; The lac repressor binds to the lac operator to inhibit transcription in E. coli. This inhibition can be relieved by adding lactose or isopropyl-β-D-thiogalactopyranoside (IPTG).
   6784..7372    -  rep_origin     ori: high-copy-number ColE1/pMB1/pBR322/pUC origin of replication
   7543..8403    -  CDS            AmpR: β-lactamase; bla; confers resistance to ampicillin, carbenicillin, and related antibiotics
   8404..8508    -  promoter       AmpR promoter: bla
   8575..8619    -  misc_feature   bom (fragment): basis of mobility region from pBR322
   8774..9153    +  enhancer       CMV enhancer: human cytomegalovirus immediate early enhancer
   9154..9357    +  promoter       CMV promoter: human cytomegalovirus (CMV) immediate early promoter
   9353..9386    +  LTR            5' LTR (truncated) (fragment): truncated 5' long terminal repeat (LTR) from HIV-1
   9402..16      +  promoter       T7 promoter (across the origin): promoter for bacteriophage T7 RNA polymerase
