[The description below was written by a language model from this plasmid's Addgene catalogue record and pLannotate feature annotations shown in this document.]
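Description:
BDD FVIII H4 is a mammalian expression plasmid built on the pcDNA4 backbone. It carries a human coagulation factor VIII (F8) cDNA with the B domain deleted and the single substitution R484H. The roughly 4.4 kb insert sits between AflII and KpnI sites in a construct of about 9.4 kb. It is transcribed from the human cytomegalovirus immediate-early enhancer and promoter and terminated by the bovine growth hormone polyadenylation signal. A T7 promoter lies just upstream of the coding region. The automated annotation labels the open reading frame as a fragment of porcine factor VIII, which most likely reflects a best database match on homology. The catalogue entry states that the insert is human. A short "HIV-1 LTR" hit next to the CMV promoter and small lacI, bom and second ble fragments also look like annotation artefacts or backbone remnants rather than functional parts.

The plasmid is propagated in E. coli through a high-copy ColE1/pUC-type origin with ampicillin selection from β-lactamase, and an f1 origin is also present. A Sh ble (BleoR) cassette driven by tandem SV40 early and bacterial EM7 promoters, with an SV40 polyadenylation signal, confers Zeocin resistance. This allows selection of stably transfected mammalian cells.

The depositor comments tie the "H4" designation to naturally occurring factor VIII polymorphisms described in a study of inhibitor development in black patients with hemophilia. The plasmid therefore appears intended for recombinant production of this B-domain-deleted variant in cultured mammalian cells, for example to compare it with other factor VIII variants. The record does not specify particular assays.
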