Addgene plasmid #46774: BDD FVIII H4
Purpose: pcDNA4.BDD FVIII.H4(R484H)
Depositing lab: Robert Peters. Depositing organization: Bioverativ.
Backbone
  Vector backbone: pcDNA4
  Backbone manufacturer: Invitrogen
  Backbone size w/o insert (bp): 5000
  Total vector size (bp): 9404
  Vector type: Mammalian Expression
  Selectable markers: Zeocin
Growth in bacteria
  Bacterial resistance: Ampicillin, 100 μg/mL
  Growth temperature: 37°C
  Growth strain: DH5alpha
  Copy number: High Copy
Gene/Insert
  Gene/Insert name: B-domain deleted FVIII H4 (R484H) (alt name: FVIII)
  Species: H. sapiens (human)
  Insert size (bp): 4371
  Mutation: R484H
  Entrez Gene: F8 (a.k.a. AHF, DXS1253E, F8B, F8C, FVIII, HEMA, THPH13)
  Promoter: CMV
  Cloning method: Restriction Enzyme; 5′ cloning site AflII (not destroyed); 3′ cloning site KpnI (not destroyed)
  Sequencing primers: 5′ tacgactcactatagggagac; 3′ ATGATGACCGGTATGCATATTC
Terms and licenses: Academic/Nonprofit Terms; Industry Terms: Not Available to Industry
Depositor comments: Polymorphisms described in: Inhibitors of factor VIII in black patients with hemophilia. Viel KR, Ameri A, Abshire TC, Iyer RV, Watts RG, Lutcher C, Channell C, Cole SA, Fernstrom KM, Nakaya S, Kasper CK, Thompson AR, Almasy L, Howard TE. N Engl J Med. 2009 Apr 16;360(16):1618-27. doi: 10.1056/NEJMoa075760. Erratum in: N Engl J Med. 2009 Jul 30;361(5):544. PMID:1936966
How to cite: BDD FVIII H4 was a gift from Robert Peters (Addgene plasmid # 46774 ; http://n2t.net/addgene:46774 ; RRID:Addgene_46774)
