>Addgene plasmid #46774 | BDD FVIII H4 | addgene partial sequence | sequence record 68270 | hFVIII-R1 5'-tctccacggtataagggctg-3'
GTATCCTGGAACACTTTCTTGAACTGAGGGACACTGCCACTCTGAGCCCTGTTTCTTAGAACATGTGGGG
AGCTACTCATCCCATAATCCCAGAGCCTCTCCACTGCAGCAATAAAATAGTGTCGTGTTTTCTTTTGAAA
GCTGCGGGGGCTCTGATTTTCATCCTCATCATAAATGTCAAAATCTTCCTTCTTCATTTCAACTGATATG
GTATCATCATAGTCAATTTCCTCTTGATCTGACTGAAGAGTAGTACGAGTTATTTCCCGTTGATGGCGTT
TCAAGACTGGTGGGTTTTGAGAGAAGCTTCTTGGTTCAATGGCATTGTTTTTACTCAGCAAGTATGCTGA
AATATCTTCATAACTGTCCTCGTAATAATCACCAGTGTTCTTGTCACAACTAGAAACCTTCAGTAAGGCG
GTCATGCCTCTGTTCCGAAAGTCTGAGTTGTGGCACCCCAGAATCCATAGACCTGGGTTTTCCATCGACA
TGAAGACAGTTTCTCCTGAGAATGGGAATAGGGTGAGTGTGTCTTCATAGACCATTTTGTGTTTGAAGGT
ATATCCAGAGAAGAAGACAGAAAGGAAGTCAGTCTGTGCTCCAATGCTTAGAATGTACCAGTATGCCACC
TCATGCAAACAAACTGACAACTGCAAACTATCAAAAACATAGCCATTGATGCTGTGCATGATGTTGGAGG
CTTGGAACTCTGGATCCTCAAGCTGCACTCCAGCTGGATTGGGGAGAAAGCGTTGTATATTCTCTGTGAG
GTACCAGCTTCGGTTCTCATCAAATACAGAAAACAGGATGACATTCCTCTTGTCTGACATTATCTGGTTT
CCTCTTTGATCTACAGATTCTTTGTAG
