>Addgene plasmid #46774 | BDD FVIII H4 | addgene partial sequence | sequence record 68277 | CMV-F 5'-CGCAAATGGGCGGTAGGCGTG-3'
CTAGAGAACCCACTGCTTACTGGCTTATCGAAATTAATACGACTCACTATAGGGAGACCCAAGCTGGCTA
GTTAAGCTTCGCGACGTACGGCCGCCACCATGCAAATAGAGCTCTCCACCTGCTTCTTTCTGTGCCTTTT
GCGATTCTGCTTTAGTGCCACCAGAAGATACTACCTGGGTGCAGTGGAACTGTCATGGGACTATATGCAA
AGTGATCTCGGTGAGCTGCCTGTGGACGCAAGATTTCCTCCTAGAGTGCCAAAATCTTTTCCATTCAACA
CCTCAGTCGTGTACAAAAAGACTCTGTTTGTAGAATTCACGGATCACCTTTTCAACATCGCTAAGCCAAG
GCCACCCTGGATGGGTCTGCTAGGTCCTACCATCCAGGCTGAGGTTTATGATACAGTGGTCATTACACTT
AAGAACATGGCTTCCCATCCTGTCAGTCTTCATGCTGTTGGTGTATCCTACTGGAAAGCTTCTGAGGGAG
CTGAATATGATGATCAGACCAGTCAAAGGGAGAAAGAAGATGATAAAGTCTTCCCTGGTGGAAGCCATAC
ATATGTCTGGCAGGTCCTGAAAGAGAATGGTCCAATGGCCTCTGACCCACTGTGCCTTACCTACTCATAT
CTTTCTCATGTGGACCTGGTAAAAGACTTGAATTCAGGCCTCATTGGAGCCCTACTAGTATGTAGAGAAG
GGAGTCTGGCCAAGGAAAAGACACAGACCTTGCACAAATTTATACTACTTTTTGCTGTATTTGATGAAGG
GAAAAGTTGGCACTCAGAAACAAAGAACTCCTTGATGCAGGATAGGGATGCTGCATCTGC
