>Addgene plasmid #46774 | BDD FVIII H4 | addgene partial sequence | sequence record 68279 | hFVIII-F3 5'-ctcagcggattggtaggaag-3'
ACCTTTAAGACTCGTGAAGCTATTCAGCATGAATCAGGAATCTTGGGACCTTTACTTTATGGGGAAGTTG
GAGACACACTGTTGATTATATTTAAGAATCAAGCAAGCAGACCATATAACATCTACCCTCACGGAATCAC
TGATGTCCATCCTTTGTATTCAAGGAGATTACCAAAAGGTGTAAAACATTTGAAGGATTTTCCAATTCTG
CCAGGAGAAATATTCAAATATAAATGGACAGTGACTGTAGAAGATGGGCCAACTAAATCAGATCCTCGGT
GCCTGACCCGCTATTACTCTAGTTTCGTTAATATGGAGAGAGATCTAGCTTCAGGACTCATTGGCCCTCT
CCTCATCTGCTACAAAGAATCTGTAGATCAAAGAGGAAACCAGATAATGTCAGACAAGAGGAATGTCATC
CTGTTTTCTGTATTTGATGAGAACCGAAGCTGGTACCTCACAGAGAATATACAACGCTTTCTCCCCAATC
CAGCTGGAGTGCAGCTTGAGGATCCAGAGTTCCAAGCCTCCAACATCATGCACAGCATCAATGGCTATGT
TTTTGATAGTTTGCAGTTGTCAGTTTGTTTGCATGAGGTGGCATACTGGTACATTCTAAGCATTGGAGCA
CAGACTGACTTCCTTTCTGTCTTCTTCTCTGGATATACCTTCAAACACAAAATGGTCTATGAAGACACAC
TCACCCTATTCCCATTCTCAGGAGAAACTGTCTTCATGTCGATGGAAAACCCA
