>Addgene plasmid #46774 | BDD FVIII H4 | addgene partial sequence | sequence record 75267 | hFVIII-F4 5'-cccgcagctttcaaaagaa-3'
CTGCAGTGGAGAGGCTCTGGGATTATGGGATGAGTAGCTCCCCACATGTTCTAAGAAACAGGGCTCAGAG
TGGCAGTGTCCCTCAGTTCAAGAAAGTTGTTTTCCAGGAATTTACTGATGGCTCCTTTACTCAGCCCTTA
TACCGTGGAGAACTAAATGAACATTTGGGACTCCTGGGGCCATATATAAGAGCAGAAGTTGAAGATAATA
TCATGGTAACTTTCAGAAATCAGGCCTCTCGTCCCTATTCCTTCTATTCTAGCCTTATTTCTTATGAGGA
AGATCAGAGGCAAGGAGCAGAACCTAGAAAAAACTTTGTCAAGCCTAATGAAACCAAAACTTACTTTTGG
AAAGTGCAACATCATATGGCACCCACTAAAGATGAGTTTGACTGCAAAGCCTGGGCTTATTTCTCTGATG
TTGACCTGGAAAAAGATGTGCACTCAGGCCTGATTGGACCCCTTCTGGTCTGCCACACTAACACACTGAA
CCCTGCTCATGGGAGACAAGTGACAGTACAGGAATTTGCTCTGTTTTTCACCATCTTTGATGAGACCAAA
AGCTGGTACTTCACTGAAAATATGGAAAGAAACTGCAGGGCTCCCTGCAATATCCAGATGGAAGATCCCA
CTTTTAAAGAGAATTATCGCTTCCATGCAATCAATGGCTACATAATGGATACACTACCTGGCTTAGTAAT
GGCTCAGGATCAAAGGATTCGATGGTATCTGCTCAGCATGGGCAGCAATGAAAACATCCATTCTATTCAT
TTCAGTGGACATGTGTTCACTGTACGAAAAAAAGAGGAGTATAAAATGGCACTGTACAATCTCTATCCAG
GTGTTTTTGAGACAGTGGAAATGTTACCATCCAAAGCTGGAATTTGGCGGGTGGAATGCCTTATTGGCGA
GCATCTACATGCTGGGATGAGCACACTTTTTCTGGTGTACAGCAATAAGTGTCAGACTCCCCTGGGAATG
GCTTCTGGACACATTAGAGA
